Addgene plasmid #142146: TFORF0110
Purpose: Lentiviral vector for overexpressing transcription factor ORFs with unique 24-bp barcodes. Barcodes facilitate identification of transcription factors in pooled screens.
Depositing lab: Feng Zhang. Depositing organization: Broad Institute. Publication: A transcription factor atlas of directed differentiation. Joung J, Ma S, Tay T, Geiger-Schuller KR, Kirchgatterer PC, Verdine VK, Guo B, Arias-Garcia MA, Allen WE, Singh A, Kuksenko O, Abudayyeh OO, Gootenberg JS, Fu Z, Macrae RK, Buenrostro JD, Regev A, Zhang F. Cell. 2023 Jan 5;186(1):209-229.e26. doi: 10.1016/j.cell.2022.11.026. PubMed 36608654.
Backbone
  Vector backbone: pLX_TRC317
  Backbone manufacturer: Broad Institute Genetic Perturbation Platform
  Backbone size w/o insert (bp): 8264
  Vector type: Mammalian Expression, Lentiviral
  Selectable markers: Puromycin
Growth in bacteria
  Bacterial resistance: Ampicillin, 100 μg/mL
  Growth temperature: 37°C
  Growth strain: NEB Stable
  Copy number: High Copy
Gene/Insert
  Gene/Insert name: SMAD7
  Species: H. sapiens (human)
  Insert size (bp): 1379
  Entrez Gene: SMAD7 (a.k.a. CRCS3, MADH7, MADH8)
  Promoter: EF1a
  Cloning method: Unknown
  Sequencing primers: 5′ GGGTGGAGACTGAAGTTAGGCCAG; 3′ CACATAGCGTAAAAGGAGCAACATAG
Terms and licenses: Academic/Nonprofit Terms; Industry Terms: Not Available to Industry
Depositor comments: NM_001190821,ENST00000589634 . The transcription factor ORF portion of this plasmid was synthesized by Genewiz. Please test multiple small colonies in case of plasmid recombination. To make this collection available in a timely manner, a portion of this collection was not fully sequenced by Addgene. If an Addgene verified full plasmid sequence is not available, please contact us prior to placing an order to request the full sequence.
How to cite: TFORF0110 was a gift from Feng Zhang (Addgene plasmid # 142146 ; http://n2t.net/addgene:142146 ; RRID:Addgene_142146)
