[The description below was written by a language model from this plasmid's Addgene catalogue record and pLannotate feature annotations shown in this document.]
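Description:
TFORF0110 is a lentiviral mammalian expression plasmid built on the pLX_TRC317 backbone and carrying the human SMAD7 open reading frame. It belongs to a barcoded transcription factor ORF collection. In bacteria it is maintained through a high-copy ColE1/pUC-type origin and selected with ampicillin via the bla gene. An f1 origin and remnants of a lac/lacZα cloning region, flanked by T3 and T7 promoters, also sit in the backbone. The depositor notes that the plasmid can recombine during propagation, as is common for LTR-containing vectors.

The viral portion follows a third-generation, self-inactivating layout. An RSV promoter fused to a truncated HIV-1 5' LTR drives genomic RNA production in packaging cells. It is followed by the Ψ packaging signal with a gag fragment, the Rev response element for Rev-dependent nuclear export, and a cPPT/CTS. A ΔU3 3' LTR disables LTR-driven transcription after integration, and an SV40 poly(A) signal lies downstream of it.

Two expression units lie between the LTRs. An SV40 early promoter/origin drives puromycin N-acetyltransferase for selection of transduced cells. A strong constitutive EF-1α promoter drives SMAD7, an inhibitory SMAD that antagonises TGF-β and activin receptor signalling. A WPRE downstream of the ORF enhances transcript stability and expression. The record describes a unique 24-bp barcode, but it is not annotated in the feature table. It presumably lies in the short stretch between the ORF and the WPRE, where a small U6-like fragment is detected.

The construct is intended for SMAD7 overexpression, alone or in pooled screens where barcode sequencing identifies the factor each cell received, as in directed-differentiation studies.
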