Features (pLannotate 1.2.2; 31 found; start..end, strand, type, name):
      5..231     +  promoter       RSV promoter: Rous sarcoma virus enhancer/promoter
    232..412     +  LTR            5' LTR (truncated): truncated 5' long terminal repeat (LTR) from HIV-1
    459..584     +  misc_feature   HIV-1 Ψ: packaging signal of human immunodeficiency virus type 1
    568..931     +  CDS            HIV-1 gag (fragment): gag protein from human immunodeficiency virus 1; gag
   1077..1310    +  misc_feature   RRE: The Rev response element (RRE) of HIV-1 allows for Rev-dependent mRNA export from the nucleus to the cytoplasm.
   1687..1713    +  CDS            Rev (fragment): human immunodeficiency virus 1 (HIV-1) Rev protein; rev; enhances nuclear export of unspliced and incompletely spliced viral mRNAs
   1720..1743    +  promoter       SV40 promoter (fragment): SV40 early promoter
   1744..1815    +  promoter       SV40 promoter (fragment): SV40 enhancer and early promoter
   1839..1974    +  rep_origin     SV40 ori: SV40 origin of replication
   2020..2616    +  CDS            PuroR (fragment): puromycin N-acetyltransferase; pac from Streptomyces; confers resistance to puromycin
   2665..2782    +  misc_feature   cPPT/CTS: central polypurine tract and central termination sequence of HIV-1
   2847..2913    +  CDS            small t antigen (fragment): SV40 (simian virus 40) small t antigen
   2920..4098    +  promoter       EF-1α promoter: strong constitutive promoter for human elongation factor EF-1α
   4115..5389    +  CDS            SMAD7: SMAD7_HUMAN - Also known as MADH7, MADH8. Experimental evidence at protein level: Swiss-Prot protein existence level 1. Antagonist of signaling by TGF-beta (transforming growth factor) type 1 receptor superfamily members; has been shown to inhibit TGF-beta (Transforming growth factor) and activin signaling by associating with their receptors thus preventing SMAD2 access. Functions as an adapter to recruit SMURF2 to the TGF-beta receptor complex. Also acts by recruiting the PPP1R15A-PP1 complex to TGFBR1, which promotes its dephosphorylation. Positively regulates PDPK1 kinase activity by stimul
   5405..5458    +  promoter       U6 promoter (fragment): RNA polymerase III promoter for human U6 snRNA
   5500..6088    +  misc_feature   WPRE: woodchuck hepatitis virus posttranscriptional regulatory element
   6139..6158    +  misc_feature   cPPT/CTS (fragment): central polypurine tract and central termination sequence of HIV-1
   6160..6393    +  LTR            3' LTR (ΔU3): self-inactivating 3' long terminal repeat (LTR) from HIV-1
   6471..6592    +  polyA_signal   SV40 poly(A) signal: SV40 polyadenylation signal
   6632..6767    +  rep_origin     SV40 ori: SV40 origin of replication
   6788..6806    -  promoter       T7 promoter: promoter for bacteriophage T7 RNA polymerase
   6814..6969    +  CDS            lacZα (fragment): LacZα fragment of β-galactosidase; lacZ fragment
   6974..7402    +  rep_origin     f1 ori (sequence partly withheld): f1 bacteriophage origin of replication; arrow indicates direction of (+) strand synthesis
   7455..7559    +  promoter       AmpR promoter: bla
   7560..8420    +  CDS            AmpR: β-lactamase; bla; confers resistance to ampicillin, carbenicillin, and related antibiotics
   8591..9179    +  rep_origin     ori: high-copy-number ColE1/pMB1/pBR322/pUC origin of replication
   9362..9454    +  CDS            lacI (fragment): lac repressor; lacI; The lac repressor binds to the lac operator to inhibit transcription in E. coli. This inhibition can be relieved by adding lactose or isopropyl-β-D-thiogalactopyranoside (IPTG).
   9467..9488    +  protein_bind   CAP binding site: CAP binding activates transcription in the presence of cAMP. E. coli catabolite activator protein
   9503..9533    +  promoter       lac promoter: promoter for the E. coli lac operon
   9541..9557    +  protein_bind   lac operator: The lac repressor binds to the lac operator to inhibit transcription in E. coli. This inhibition can be relieved by adding lactose or isopropyl-β-D-thiogalactopyranoside (IPTG). lac repressor encoded by lacI
   9602..9620    +  promoter       T3 promoter: promoter for bacteriophage T3 RNA polymerase
>Addgene plasmid #142146 | TFORF0110 | addgene full sequence | sequence record 397653 | Addgene NGS Result
TTAATGTAGTCTTATGCAATACTCTTGTAGTCTTGCAACATGGTAACGATGAGTTAGCAACATGCCTTAC
AAGGAGAGAAAAAGCACCGTGCATGCCGATTGGTGGAAGTAAGGTGGTACGATCGTGCCTTATTAGGAAG
GCAACAGACGGGTCTGACATGGATTGGACGAACCACTGAATTGCCGCATTGCAGAGATATTGTATTTAAG
TGCCTAGCTCGATACATAAACGGGTCTCTCTGGTTAGACCAGATCTGAGCCTGGGAGCTCTCTGGCTAAC
TAGGGAACCCACTGCTTAAGCCTCAATAAAGCTTGCCTTGAGTGCTTCAAGTAGTGTGTGCCCGTCTGTT
GTGTGACTCTGGTAACTAGAGATCCCTCAGACCCTTTTAGTCAGTGTGGAAAATCTCTAGCAGTGGCGCC
CGAACAGGGACTTGAAAGCGAAAGGGAAACCAGAGGAGCTCTCTCGACGCAGGACTCGGCTTGCTGAAGC
GCGCACGGCAAGAGGCGAGGGGCGGCGACTGGTGAGTACGCCAAAAATTTTGACTAGCGGAGGCTAGAAG
GAGAGAGATGGGTGCGAGAGCGTCAGTATTAAGCGGGGGAGAATTAGATCGCGATGGGAAAAAATTCGGT
TAAGGCCAGGGGGAAAGAAAAAATATAAATTAAAACATATAGTATGGGCAAGCAGGGAGCTAGAACGATT
CGCAGTTAATCCTGGCCTGTTAGAAACATCAGAAGGCTGTAGACAAATACTGGGACAGCTACAACCATCC
CTTCAGACAGGATCAGAAGAACTTAGATCATTATATAATACAGTAGCAACCCTCTATTGTGTGCATCAAA
GGATAGAGATAAAAGACACCAAGGAAGCTTTAGACAAGATAGAGGAAGAGCAAAACAAAAGTAAGACCAC
CGCACAGCAAGCGGCCGCTGATCTTCAGACCTGGAGGAGGAGATATGAGGGACAATTGGAGAAGTGAATT
ATATAAATATAAAGTAGTAAAAATTGAACCATTAGGAGTAGCACCCACCAAGGCAAAGAGAAGAGTGGTG
CAGAGAGAAAAAAGAGCAGTGGGAATAGGAGCTTTGTTCCTTGGGTTCTTGGGAGCAGCAGGAAGCACTA
TGGGCGCAGCGTCAATGACGCTGACGGTACAGGCCAGACAATTATTGTCTGGTATAGTGCAGCAGCAGAA
CAATTTGCTGAGGGCTATTGAGGCGCAACAGCATCTGTTGCAACTCACAGTCTGGGGCATCAAGCAGCTC
CAGGCAAGAATCCTGGCTGTGGAAAGATACCTAAAGGATCAACAGCTCCTGGGGATTTGGGGTTGCTCTG
GAAAACTCATTTGCACCACTGCTGTGCCTTGGAATGCTAGTTGGAGTAATAAATCTCTGGAACAGATTTG
GAATCACACGACCTGGATGGAGTGGGACAGAGAAATTAACAATTACACAAGCTTAATACACTCCTTAATT
GAAGAATCGCAAAACCAGCAAGAAAAGAATGAACAAGAATTATTGGAATTAGATAAATGGGCAAGTTTGT
GGAATTGGTTTAACATAACAAATTGGCTGTGGTATATAAAATTATTCATAATGATAGTAGGAGGCTTGGT
AGGTTTAAGAATAGTTTTTGCTGTACTTTCTATAGTGAATAGAGTTAGGCAGGGATATTCACCATTATCG
TTTCAGACCCACCTCCCAACCCCGAGGGGACCCATGCATTGCATCTCAATTAGTCAGCAACCAGGTGTGG
AAAGTCCCCAGGCTCCCCAGCAGGCAGAAGTATGCAAAGCATGCGTCTCAATTAGTCAGCAACCATAGTC
CCGCCCCTAACTCCGCCCATCCCGCCCCTAACTCCGCCCAGTTCCGCCCATTCTCCGCCCCATGGCTGAC
TAATTTTTTTTATTTATGCAGAGGCCGAGGCCGCCTCGGCCTCTGAGCTATTCCAGAAGTAGTGAGGAGG
CTTTTTTGGAGGCCTAGGCTTTTGCAAAAAGCTTTCTAGAGGTACCACCGGAGCTTACCATGACCGAGTA
CAAGCCCACGGTGCGCCTCGCCACCCGCGACGACGTCCCCAGGGCCGTACGCACCCTCGCCGCCGCGTTC
GCCGACTACCCCGCCACGCGCCACACCGTCGATCCGGACCGCCACATCGAGCGGGTCACCGAGCTGCAAG
AACTCTTCCTCACGCGCGTCGGGCTCGACATCGGCAAGGTGTGGGTCGCGGACGACGGCGCCGCCGTGGC
GGTCTGGACCACGCCGGAGAGCGTCGAAGCGGGGGCGGTGTTCGCCGAGATCGGCCCGCGCATGGCCGAG
TTGAGCGGTTCCCGGCTGGCCGCGCAGCAACAGATGGAAGGCCTCCTGGCGCCGCACCGGCCCAAGGAGC
CCGCGTGGTTCCTGGCCACCGTCGGCGTCTCGCCCGACCACCAGGGCAAGGGTCTGGGCAGCGCCGTCGT
GCTCCCCGGAGTGGAGGCGGCCGAGCGCGCCGGGGTGCCCGCCTTCCTGGAGACCTCCGCGCCCCGCAAC
CTCCCCTTCTACGAGCGGCTCGGCTTCACCGTCACCGCCGACGTCGAGGTGCCCGAAGGACCGCGCACCT
GGTGCATGACCCGCAAGCCCGGTGCCAGTTAACGAATTCTAGATCTTGAGACAAATGGCAGTATTCATCC
ACAATTTTAAAAGAAAAGGGGGGATTGGGGGGTACAGTGCAGGGGAAAGAATAGTAGACATAATAGCAAC
AGACATACAAACTAAAGAATTACAAAAACAAATTACAAAAATTCAAAATTTTCGGGTTTATTACAGGGAC
AGCAGAGATCCACTTTGGCGCCGGCTCGAGGCCTGCAGGTGCAAAGATGGATAAAGTTTTAAACAGAGAG
GAATCTTTGCAGCTAATGGACCTTCTAGGTCTTGAAAGGAGTGGGAATTGGCTCCGGTGCCCGTCAGTGG
GCAGAGCGCACATCGCCCACAGTCCCCGAGAAGTTGGGGGGAGGGGTCGGCAATTGAACCGGTGCCTAGA
GAAGGTGGCGCGGGGTAAACTGGGAAAGTGATGTCGTGTACTGGCTCCGCCTTTTTCCCGAGGGTGGGGG
AGAACCGTATATAAGTGCAGTAGTCGCCGTGAACGTTCTTTTTCGCAACGGGTTTGCCGCCAGAACACAG
GTAAGTGCCGTGTGTGGTTCCCGCGGGCCTGGCCTCTTTACGGGTTATGGCCCTTGCGTGCCTTGAATTA
CTTCCACCTGGCTGCAGTACGTGATTCTTGATCCCGAGCTTCGGGTTGGAAGTGGGTGGGAGAGTTCGAG
GCCTTGCGCTTAAGGAGCCCCTTCGCCTCGTGCTTGAGTTGAGGCCTGGCCTGGGCGCTGGGGCCGCCGC
GTGCGAATCTGGTGGCACCTTCGCGCCTGTCTCGCTGCTTTCGATAAGTCTCTAGCCATTTAAAATTTTT
GATGACCTGCTGCGACGCTTTTTTTCTGGCAAGATAGTCTTGTAAATGCGGGCCAAGATCTGCACACTGG
TATTTCGGTTTTTGGGGCCGCGGGCGGCGACGGGGCCCGTGCGTCCCAGCGCACATGTTCGGCGAGGCGG
GGCCTGCGAGCGCGGCCACCGAGAATCGGACGGGGGTAGTCTCAAGCTGGCCGGCCTGCTCTGGTGCCTG
GCCTCGCGCCGCCGTGTATCGCCCCGCCCTGGGCGGCAAGGCTGGCCCGGTCGGCACCAGTTGCGTGAGC
GGAAAGATGGCCGCTTCCCGGCCCTGCTGCAGGGAGCTCAAAATGGAGGACGCGGCGCTCGGGAGAGCGG
GCGGGTGAGTCACCCACACAAAGGAAAAGGGCCTTTCCGTCCTCAGCCGTCGCTTCATGTGACTCCACGG
AGTACCGGGCGCCGTCCAGGCACCTCGATTAGTTCTCGAGCTTTTGGAGTACGTCGTCTTTAGGTTGGGG
GGAGGGGTTTTATGCGATGGAGTTTCCCCACACTGAGTGGGTGGAGACTGAAGTTAGGCCAGCTTGGCAC
TTGATGTAATTCTCCTTGGAATTTGCCCTTTTTGAGTTTGGATCTTGGTTCATTCTCAAGCCTCAGACAG
TGGTTCAAAGTTTTTTTCTTCCATTTCAGGTGTCGTGAGGCTAGCACCGCCACCATGTTCAGGACCAAAC
GATCTGCGCTCGTCCGGCGTCTCTGGAGGAGCCGTGCGCCCGGCGGCGAGGACGAGGAGGAGGGCGCAGG
GGGAGGTGGAGGAGGAGGCGAGCTGCGGGGAGAAGGGGCGACGGACAGCCGAGCGCATGGGGCCGGTGGC
GGCGGCCCGGGCAGGGCTGGATGCTGCCTGGGCAAGGCGGTGCGAGGTGCCAAAGGTCACCACCATCCCC
ACCCGCCAGCCGCGGGCGCCGGCGCGGCCGGGGGCGCCGAGGCGGATCTGAAGGCGCTCACGCACTCGGT
GCTCAAGAAACTGAAGGAGCGGCAGCTGGAGCTGCTGCTCCAGGCCGTGGAGTCCCGCGGCGGGACGCGC
ACCGCGTGCCTCCTGCTGCCCGGCCGCCTGGACTGCAGGCTGGGCCCGGGGGCGCCCGCCGGCGCGCAGC
CTGCGCAGCCGCCCTCGTCCTACTCGCTCCCCCTCCTGCTGTGCAAAGTGTTCAGGTGGCCGGATCTCAG
GCATTCCTCGGAAGTCAAGAGGCTGTGTTGCTGTGAATCTTACGGGAAGATCAACCCCGAGCTGGTGTGC
TGCAACCCCCATCACCTTAGCCGACTCTGCGAACTAGAGTCTCCCCCCCCTCCTTACTCCAGATACCCGA
TGGATTTTCTCAAACCAACTGACTGTCCAGATGCTGTGCCTTCCTCCGCTGAAACAGGGGGAACGAATTA
TCTGGCCCCTGGGGGGCTTTCAGATTCCCAACTTCTTCTGGAGCCTGGGGATCGGTCACACTGGTGCGTG
GTGGCATACTGGGAGGAGAAGACGAGAGTGGGGAGGCTCTACTGTGTCCAGGAGCCCTCTCTGGATATCT
TCTATGATCTACCTCAGGGGAATGGCTTTTGCCTCGGACAGCTCAATTCGGACAACAAGAGTCAGCTGGT
GCAGAAGGTGCGGAGCAAAATCGGCTGCGGCATCCAGCTGACGCGGGAGGTGGATGGTGTGTGGGTGTAC
AACCGCAGCAGTTACCCCATCTTCATCAAGTCCGCCACACTGGACAACCCGGACTCCAGGACGCTGTTGG
TACACAAGGTGTTCCCCGGTTTCTCCATCAAGGCTTTCGACTACGAGAAGGCGTACAGCCTGCAGCGGCC
CAATGACCACGAGTTTATGCAGCAGCCGTGGACGGGCTTTACCGTGCAGATCAGCTTTGTGAAGGGCTGG
GGCCAGTGCTACACCCGCCAGTTCATCAGCAGCTGCCCGTGCTGGCTAGAGGTCATCTTCAACAGCCGGT
AGTAATGAACTAGTCCGTAACTTGAAAGTATTTCGATTTCTTGGCTTTATATATCTTGTGGAAAGGACGA
GACCAACATATGTACGGAGCCTTCACGCGTTAAGTCGACAATCAACCTCTGGATTACAAAATTTGTGAAA
GATTGACTGGTATTCTTAACTATGTTGCTCCTTTTACGCTATGTGGATACGCTGCTTTAATGCCTTTGTA
TCATGCTATTGCTTCCCGTATGGCTTTCATTTTCTCCTCCTTGTATAAATCCTGGTTGCTGTCTCTTTAT
GAGGAGTTGTGGCCCGTTGTCAGGCAACGTGGCGTGGTGTGCACTGTGTTTGCTGACGCAACCCCCACTG
GTTGGGGCATTGCCACCACCTGTCAGCTCCTTTCCGGGACTTTCGCTTTCCCCCTCCCTATTGCCACGGC
GGAACTCATCGCCGCCTGCCTTGCCCGCTGCTGGACAGGGGCTCGGCTGTTGGGCACTGACAATTCCGTG
GTGTTGTCGGGGAAATCATCGTCCTTTCCTTGGCTGCTCGCCTGTGTTGCCACCTGGATTCTGCGCGGGA
CGTCCTTCTGCTACGTCCCTTCGGCCCTCAATCCAGCGGACCTTCCTTCCCGCGGCCTGCTGCCGGCTCT
GCGGCCTCTTCCGCGTCTTCGCCTTCGCCCTCAGACGAGTCGGATCTCCCTTTGGGCCGCCTCCCCGCGT
CGACTTTAAGACCAATGACTTACAAGGCAGCTGTAGATCTTAGCCACTTTTTAAAAGAAAAGGGGGGACT
GGAAGGGCTAATTCACTCCCAACGAAGACAAGATCTGCTTTTTGCTTGTACTGGGTCTCTCTGGTTAGAC
CAGATCTGAGCCTGGGAGCTCTCTGGCTAACTAGGGAACCCACTGCTTAAGCCTCAATAAAGCTTGCCTT
GAGTGCTTCAAGTAGTGTGTGCCCGTCTGTTGTGTGACTCTGGTAACTAGAGATCCCTCAGACCCTTTTA
GTCAGTGTGGAAAATCTCTAGCAGTACGTATAGTAGTTCATGTCATCTTATTATTCAGTATTTATAACTT
GCAAAGAAATGAATATCAGAGAGTGAGAGGAACTTGTTTATTGCAGCTTATAATGGTTACAAATAAAGCA
ATAGCATCACAAATTTCACAAATAAAGCATTTTTTTCACTGCATTCTAGTTGTGGTTTGTCCAAACTCAT
CAATGTATCTTATCATGTCTGGCTCTAGCTATCCCGCCCCTAACTCCGCCCATCCCGCCCCTAACTCCGC
CCAGTTCCGCCCATTCTCCGCCCCATGGCTGACTAATTTTTTTTATTTATGCAGAGGCCGAGGCCGCCTC
GGCCTCTGAGCTATTCCAGAAGTAGTGAGGAGGCTTTTTTGGAGGCCTAGGGACGTACCCAATTCGCCCT
ATAGTGAGTCGTATTACGCGCGCTCACTGGCCGTCGTTTTACAACGTCGTGACTGGGAAAACCCTGGCGT
TACCCAACTTAATCGCCTTGCAGCACATCCCCCTTTCGCCAGCTGGCGTAATAGCGAAGAGGCCCGCACC
GATCGCCCTTCCCAACAGTTGCGCAGCCTGAATGGCGAATGGG
[124 nt withheld, positions 6974-7097]
C
[91 nt withheld, positions 7099-7189]
A
[49 nt withheld, positions 7191-7239]
CCTTTGACGTTGGAGTCCACGTTCTTT
[37 nt withheld, positions 7267-7303]
ACCCTATCTCGGTCTATTCTTTTGATTTATAAGGGATTTTGCCGATTTCGGCCTATTGGTTAAAAAATGA
GCTGATTTAACAAAAATTTAACGCGAATTTTAACAAAATATTAACGCTTACAATTTAGGTGGCACTTTTC
GGGGAAATGTGCGCGGAACCCCTATTTGTTTATTTTTCTAAATACATTCAAATATGTATCCGCTCATGAG
ACAATAACCCTGATAAATGCTTCAATAATATTGAAAAAGGAAGAGTATGAGTATTCAACATTTCCGTGTC
GCCCTTATTCCCTTTTTTGCGGCATTTTGCCTTCCTGTTTTTGCTCACCCAGAAACGCTGGTGAAAGTAA
AAGATGCTGAAGATCAGTTGGGTGCACGAGTGGGTTACATCGAACTGGATCTCAACAGCGGTAAGATCCT
TGAGAGTTTTCGCCCCGAAGAACGTTTTCCAATGATGAGCACTTTTAAAGTTCTGCTATGTGGCGCGGTA
TTATCCCGTATTGACGCCGGGCAAGAGCAACTCGGTCGCCGCATACACTATTCTCAGAATGACTTGGTTG
AGTACTCACCAGTCACAGAAAAGCATCTTACGGATGGCATGACAGTAAGAGAATTATGCAGTGCTGCCAT
AACCATGAGTGATAACACTGCGGCCAACTTACTTCTGACAACGATCGGAGGACCGAAGGAGCTAACCGCT
TTTTTGCACAACATGGGGGATCATGTAACTCGCCTTGATCGTTGGGAACCGGAGCTGAATGAAGCCATAC
CAAACGACGAGCGTGACACCACGATGCCTGTAGCAATGGCAACAACGTTGCGCAAACTATTAACTGGCGA
ACTACTTACTCTAGCTTCCCGGCAACAATTAATAGACTGGATGGAGGCGGATAAAGTTGCAGGACCACTT
CTGCGCTCGGCCCTTCCGGCTGGCTGGTTTATTGCTGATAAATCTGGAGCCGGTGAGCGTGGGTCTCGCG
GTATCATTGCAGCACTGGGGCCAGATGGTAAGCCCTCCCGTATCGTAGTTATCTACACGACGGGGAGTCA
GGCAACTATGGATGAACGAAATAGACAGATCGCTGAGATAGGTGCCTCACTGATTAAGCATTGGTAACTG
TCAGACCAAGTTTACTCATATATACTTTAGATTGATTTAAAACTTCATTTTTAATTTAAAAGGATCTAGG
TGAAGATCCTTTTTGATAATCTCATGACCAAAATCCCTTAACGTGAGTTTTCGTTCCACTGAGCGTCAGA
CCCCGTAGAAAAGATCAAAGGATCTTCTTGAGATCCTTTTTTTCTGCGCGTAATCTGCTGCTTGCAAACA
AAAAAACCACCGCTACCAGCGGTGGTTTGTTTGCCGGATCAAGAGCTACCAACTCTTTTTCCGAAGGTAA
CTGGCTTCAGCAGAGCGCAGATACCAAATACTGTTCTTCTAGTGTAGCCGTAGTTAGGCCACCACTTCAA
GAACTCTGTAGCACCGCCTACATACCTCGCTCTGCTAATCCTGTTACCAGTGGCTGCTGCCAGTGGCGAT
AAGTCGTGTCTTACCGGGTTGGACTCAAGACGATAGTTACCGGATAAGGCGCAGCGGTCGGGCTGAACGG
GGGGTTCGTGCACACAGCCCAGCTTGGAGCGAACGACCTACACCGAACTGAGATACCTACAGCGTGAGCT
ATGAGAAAGCGCCACGCTTCCCGAAGGGAGAAAGGCGGACAGGTATCCGGTAAGCGGCAGGGTCGGAACA
GGAGAGCGCACGAGGGAGCTTCCAGGGGGAAACGCCTGGTATCTTTATAGTCCTGTCGGGTTTCGCCACC
TCTGACTTGAGCGTCGATTTTTGTGATGCTCGTCAGGGGGGCGGAGCCTATGGAAAAACGCCAGCAACGC
GGCCTTTTTACGGTTCCTGGCCTTTTGCTGGCCTTTTGCTCACATGTTCTTTCCTGCGTTATCCCCTGAT
TCTGTGGATAACCGTATTACCGCCTTTGAGTGAGCTGATACCGCTCGCCGCAGCCGAACGACCGAGCGCA
GCGAGTCAGTGAGCGAGGAAGCGGAAGAGCGCCCAATACGCAAACCGCCTCTCCCCGCGCGTTGGCCGAT
TCATTAATGCAGCTGGCACGACAGGTTTCCCGACTGGAAAGCGGGCAGTGAGCGCAACGCAATTAATGTG
AGTTAGCTCACTCATTAGGCACCCCAGGCTTTACACTTTATGCTTCCGGCTCGTATGTTGTGTGGAATTG
TGAGCGGATAACAATTTCACACAGGAAACAGCTATGACCATGATTACGCCAAGCGCGCAATTAACCCTCA
CTAAAGGGAACAAAAGCTGGAGCTGCAAGC
