>Addgene plasmid #142146 | TFORF0110 | depositor partial sequence | sequence record 278576 | Insert
ACCGCCACCATGTTCAGGACCAAACGATCTGCGCTCGTCCGGCGTCTCTGGAGGAGCCGTGCGCCCGGCG
GCGAGGACGAGGAGGAGGGCGCAGGGGGAGGTGGAGGAGGAGGCGAGCTGCGGGGAGAAGGGGCGACGGA
CAGCCGAGCGCATGGGGCCGGTGGCGGCGGCCCGGGCAGGGCTGGATGCTGCCTGGGCAAGGCGGTGCGA
GGTGCCAAAGGTCACCACCATCCCCACCCGCCAGCCGCGGGCGCCGGCGCGGCCGGGGGCGCCGAGGCGG
ATCTGAAGGCGCTCACGCACTCGGTGCTCAAGAAACTGAAGGAGCGGCAGCTGGAGCTGCTGCTCCAGGC
CGTGGAGTCCCGCGGCGGGACGCGCACCGCGTGCCTCCTGCTGCCCGGCCGCCTGGACTGCAGGCTGGGC
CCGGGGGCGCCCGCCGGCGCGCAGCCTGCGCAGCCGCCCTCGTCCTACTCGCTCCCCCTCCTGCTGTGCA
AAGTGTTCAGGTGGCCGGATCTCAGGCATTCCTCGGAAGTCAAGAGGCTGTGTTGCTGTGAATCTTACGG
GAAGATCAACCCCGAGCTGGTGTGCTGCAACCCCCATCACCTTAGCCGACTCTGCGAACTAGAGTCTCCC
CCCCCTCCTTACTCCAGATACCCGATGGATTTTCTCAAACCAACTGACTGTCCAGATGCTGTGCCTTCCT
CCGCTGAAACAGGGGGAACGAATTATCTGGCCCCTGGGGGGCTTTCAGATTCCCAACTTCTTCTGGAGCC
TGGGGATCGGTCACACTGGTGCGTGGTGGCATACTGGGAGGAGAAGACGAGAGTGGGGAGGCTCTACTGT
GTCCAGGAGCCCTCTCTGGATATCTTCTATGATCTACCTCAGGGGAATGGCTTTTGCCTCGGACAGCTCA
ATTCGGACAACAAGAGTCAGCTGGTGCAGAAGGTGCGGAGCAAAATCGGCTGCGGCATCCAGCTGACGCG
GGAGGTGGATGGTGTGTGGGTGTACAACCGCAGCAGTTACCCCATCTTCATCAAGTCCGCCACACTGGAC
AACCCGGACTCCAGGACGCTGTTGGTACACAAGGTGTTCCCCGGTTTCTCCATCAAGGCTTTCGACTACG
AGAAGGCGTACAGCCTGCAGCGGCCCAATGACCACGAGTTTATGCAGCAGCCGTGGACGGGCTTTACCGT
GCAGATCAGCTTTGTGAAGGGCTGGGGCCAGTGCTACACCCGCCAGTTCATCAGCAGCTGCCCGTGCTGG
CTAGAGGTCATCTTCAACAGCCGGTAGTAATGAACTAGTCCGTAACTTGAAAGTATTTCGATTTCTTGGC
TTTATATATCTTGTGGAAAGGACGAGACCAACATATGTACGGAGCCTTC
