>Addgene plasmid #142146 | TFORF0110 | depositor partial sequence | sequence record 278577 | Barcode
GACCAACATATGTACGGAGCCTTC
